>Addgene plasmid #103673 | LSB-hsa-miR-610 | depositor full sequence | sequence record 196394 | Full Sequence
AATTGAGGGGATAACGCAGGAAAGAACATGTGAGCAAAAGGCCAGCAAAAGGCCAGGAACCGTAAAAAGG
CCGCGTTGCTGGCGTTTTTCCATAGGCTCCGCCCCCCTGACGAGCATCACAAAAATCGACGCTCAAGTCA
GAGGTGGCGAAACCCGACAGGACTATAAAGATACCAGGCGTTTCCCCCTGGAAGCTCCCTCGTGCGCTCT
CCTGTTCCGACCCTGCCGCTTACCGGATACCTGTCCGCCTTTCTCCCTTCGGGAAGCGTGGCGCTTTCTC
ATAGCTCACGCTGTAGGTATCTCAGTTCGGTGTAGGTCGTTCGCTCCAAGCTGGGCTGTGTGCACGAACC
CCCCGTTCAGCCCGACCGCTGCGCCTTATCCGGTAACTATCGTCTTGAGTCCAACCCGGTAAGACACGAC
TTATCGCCACTGGCAGCAGCCACTGGTAACAGGATTAGCAGAGCGAGGTATGTAGGCGGTGCTACAGAGT
TCTTGAAGTGGTGGCCTAACTACGGCTACACTAGAAGAACAGTATTTGGTATCTGCGCTCTGCTGAAGCC
AGTTACCTTCGGAAAAAGAGTTGGTAGCTCTTGATCCGGCAAACAAACCACCGCTGGTAGCGGTGGTTTT
TTTGTTTGCAAGCAGCAGATTACGCGCAGAAAAAAAGGATCTCAAGAAGATCCTTTGATCTTTTCTACGG
GGTCTGACGCTCAGTGGAACGAAAACTCACGTTAAGGGATTTTGGTCATGAGATTATCAAAAAGGATCTT
CACCTAGATCCTTTTAAATTAAAAATGAAGTTTTAAATCAATCTAAAGTATATATGAGTAAACTTGGTCT
GACAGTTACCAATGCTTAATCAGTGAGGCACCTATCTCAGCGATCTGTCTATTTCGTTCATCCATAGTTG
CCTGACTCCCCGTCGTGTAGATAACTACGATACGGGAGGGCTTACCATCTGGCCCCAGTGCTGCAATGAT
ACCGCGAGAACCACGCTCACCGGCTCCAGATTTATCAGCAATAAACCAGCCAGCCGGAAGGGCCGAGCGC
AGAAGTGGTCCTGCAACTTTATCCGCCTCCATCCAGTCTATTAATTGTTGCCGGGAAGCTAGAGTAAGTA
GTTCGCCAGTTAATAGTTTGCGCAACGTTGTTGCCATTGCTACAGGCATCGTGGTGTCACGCTCGTCGTT
TGGTATGGCTTCATTCAGCTCCGGTTCCCAACGATCAAGGCGAGTTACATGATCCCCCATGTTGTGCAAA
AAAGCGGTTAGCTCCTTCGGTCCTCCGATCGTTGTCAGAAGTAAGTTGGCCGCAGTGTTATCACTCATGG
TTATGGCAGCACTGCATAATTCTCTTACTGTCATGCCATCCGTAAGATGCTTTTCTGTGACTGGTGAGTA
CTCAACCAAGTCATTCTGAGAATAGTGTATGCGGCGACCGAGTTGCTCTTGCCCGGCGTCAATACGGGAT
AATACCGCGCCACATAGCAGAACTTTAAAAGTGCTCATCATTGGAAAACGTTCTTCGGGGCGAAAACTCT
CAAGGATCTTACCGCTGTTGAGATCCAGTTCGATGTAACCCACTCGTGCACCCAACTGATCTTCAGCATC
TTTTACTTTCACCAGCGTTTCTGGGTGAGCAAAAACAGGAAGGCAAAATGCCGCAAAAAAGGGAATAAGG
GCGACACGGAAATGTTGAATACTCATACTCTTCCTTTTTCAATATTATTGAAGCATTTATCAGGGTTATT
GTCTCATGAGCGGATACATATTTGAATGTAGCTCCGAATTTCTCGAGGGCTTGTCGACGACGGCGGTCTC
CGTCGTCAGGATCATGAATTCGACCCGCCTGCCACCATGACCGAGTACAAGCCCACGGTGCGCCTCGCCA
CCCGCGACGACGTCCCCCGGGCCGTACGCACCCTCGCCGCCGCGTTCGCCGACTACCCCGCCACGCGCCA
CACCGTCGACCCGGACCGCCACATCGAGCGGGTCACCGAGCTGCAAGAACTCTTCCTCACGCGCGTCGGG
CTCGACATCGGCAAGGTGTGGGTCGCGGACGACGGCGCCGCGGTGGCGGTCTGGACCACGCCGGAGAGCG
TCGAAGCGGGGGCGGTGTTCGCCGAGATCGGCCCGCGCATGGCCGAGTTGAGCGGTTCCCGGCTGGCCGC
GCAGCAACAGATGGAAGGCCTCCTGGCGCCGCACCGGCCCAAGGAGCCCGCGTGGTTCCTGGCCACCGTC
GGCGTCTCGCCCGACCACCAGGGCAAGGGTCTGGGCAGCGCCGTCGTGCTCCCCGGAGTGGAGGCGGCCG
AGCGCGCCGGGGTGCCCGCCTTCCTGGAGACATCCGCGCCCCGCAACCTCCCCTTCTACGAGCGGCTCGG
CTTCACCGTCACCGCCGACGTCGAGGTGCCCGAAGGACCGCGCACCTGGTGCATGACCCGCAAGCCCGGT
GCCTGATACGCGTGAATTCACTCCTCAGGTGCAGGCTGCCTATCAGAAGGTGGTGGCTGGTGTGGCCAAT
GCCCTGGCTCACAAATACCACTGAGATCTTTTTCCCTCTGCCAAAAATTATGGGGACATCATGAAGCCCC
TTGAGCATCTGACTTCTGGCTAATAAAGGAAATTTATTTTCATTGCAATAGTGTGTTGGAATTTTTTGTG
TCTCTCACTCGGAAGGACATATGGGAGGGCAAATCATTTAAAACATCAGAATGAGTATTTGGTTTAGAGT
TTGGCAACATATGCCCATATGCTGGCTGCCATGAACAAAGGTTGGCTATAAAGAGGTCATCAGTATATGA
AACAGCCCCCTGCTGTCCATTCCTTATTCCATAGAAAAGCCTTGACTTGAGGTTAGATTTTTTTTATATT
TTGTTTTGTGTTATTTTTTTCTTTAACATCCCTAAAATTTTCCTTACATGTTTTACTAGCCAGATTTTTC
CTCCTCTCCTGACTACTCCCAGTCATAGCTGTCCCTCTTCTCTTATGGAGATCCCTCGACCTGCAGCCCA
AGCTTGAATTCTCTAGAATTACCCTGTTATCCCTATGCTTGGTTTACCGAGCTCTTATTGGTTTTCAAAC
TTCATTGACTGTGCCCAACGCGCCTGGGAGCTCACGGGGACAGCCCCCCCCCAAAGCCCCCAGGGATGTA
ATTACGTCCCTCCCCCGCTAGGGGGCAGCAGCGAGCCGCCCGGGGCTCCGCTCCGGTCCGGCGCTCCCCC
CGCATCCCCGAGCCGGCAGCGTGCGGGGACAGCCCGGGCACGGGGAAGGTGGCACGGGATCGCTTTCCTC
TGAACGCTTCTCGCTGCTCTTTGAGCCTGCAGACACCTGGGGGGATACGGGGAAAAAGCTAGGCTGAAAG
ACCGGTTCTTAGAATGACACGCGCCTGGGAGCTCACGGGGACAGCCCCCCCCCAAAGCCCCCAGGGATGT
AATTACGTCCCTCCCCCGCTAGGGGGCAGCAGCGAGCCGCCCGGGGCTCCGCTCCGGTCCGGCGCTCCCC
CCGCATCCCCGAGCCGGCAGCGTGCGGGGACAGCCCGGGCACGGGGAAGGTGGCACGGGATCGCTTTCCT
CTGAACGCTTCTCGCTGCTCTTTGAGCCTGCAGACACCTGGGGGGATACGGGGAAAAAGCTAACTTCTGA
GACGACAACTTTGTATAGAAAAGTTGGCTCCGAATTCGCCCTTGACAGCAGAGATCCAGTTTGGTTAATT
AATTGGCTCCGGTGCCCGTCAGTGGGCAGAGCGCACATCGCCCACAGTCCCCGAGAAGTTGTGGGGAGGG
GTCGGCAATTGAACCGGTGCCTAGAGAAGGTGGCGCGGGGTAAACTGGGAAAGTGATGTCGTGTACTGGC
TCCGCCTTTTTCCCGAGGGTGGGGGAGAACCGTATATAAGTGCAGTAGTCGCCGTGAACGTTCTTTTTCG
CAACGGGTTTGCCGCCAGAACACAGGTAAGTGCCGTGTGTGGTTCCCGCGGGCCTGGCCTCTTTACGGGT
TATGGCCCTTGCGTGCCTTGAATTACTTCCACCTGGCTGCAGTACGTGATTCTTGATCCCGAGCTTCGGG
TTGGAAGTGGGTGGGAGAGTTCGAGGCCTTGCGCTTAAGGAGCCCCTTCGCCTCGTGCTTGAGTTGAGGC
CTGGCCTGGGCGCTGGGGCCGCCGCGTGCGAATCTGGTGGCACCTTCGCGCCTGTCTCGCTGCTTTCGAT
AAGTCTCTAGCCATTTAAAATTTTTGATGACCTGCTGCGACGCTTTTTTTCTGGCAAGATAGTCTTGTAA
ATGCGGGCCAAGATCTGCACACTGGTATTTCGGTTTTTGGGGCCGCGGGCGGCGACGGGGCCCGTGCGTC
CCAGCGCACATGTTCGGCGAGGCGGGGCCTGCGAGCGCGGCCACCGAGAATCGGACGGGGGTAGTCTCAA
GCTGGCCGGCCTGCTCTGGTGCCTGGCCTCGCGCCGCCGTGTATCGCCCCGCCCTGGGCGGCAAGGCTGG
CCCGGTCGGCACCAGTTGCGTGAGCGGAAAGATGGCCGCTTCCCGGCCCTGCTGCAGGGAGCTCAAAATG
GAGGACGCGGCGCTCGGGAGAGCGGGCGGGTGAGTCACCCACACAAAGGAAAAGGGCCTTTCCGTCCTCA
GCCGTCGCTTCATGTGACTCCACGGAGTACCGGGCGCCGTCCAGGCACCTCGATTAGTTCTCGAGCTTTT
GGAGTACGTCGTCTTTAGGTTGGGGGGAGGGGTTTTATGCGATGGAGTTTCCCCACACTGAGTGGGTGGA
GACTGAAGTTAGGCCAGCTTGGCACTTGATGTAATTCTCCTTGGAATTTGCCCTTTTTGAGTTTGGATCT
TGGTTCATTCTCAAGCCTCAGACAGTGGTTCAAAGTTTTTTTCTTCCATTTCAGGTGTCGTGAGAAGGGC
GAATTCGACCCAAGTTTGTACAAAAAAGCAGGCTGGATCCAGGTGCCACCATGGTGAGCGAGCTGATTAA
GGAGAACATGCACATGAAGCTGTACATGGAGGGCACCGTGAACAACCACCACTTCAAGTGCACATCCGAG
GGCGAAGGCAAGCCCTACGAGGGCACCCAGACCATGAGAATCAAGGCGGTCGAGGGCGGCCCTCTCCCCT
TCGCCTTCGACATCCTGGCTACCAGCTTCATGTACGGCAGCAAAACCTTCATCAACCACACCCAGGGCAT
CCCCGACTTCTTTAAGCAGTCCTTCCCCGAGGGCTTCACATGGGAGAGAGTCACCACATACGAAGATGGG
GGCGTGCTGACCGCTACCCAGGACACCAGCCTCCAGGACGGCTGCCTCATCTACAACGTCAAGATCAGAG
GGGTGAACTTCCCATCCAACGGCCCTGTGATGCAGAAGAAAACACTCGGCTGGGAGGCCTCCACCGAGAC
ACTGTACCCCGCTGACGGCGGCCTGGAAGGCAGAGCCGACATGGCCCTGAAGCTCGTGGGCGGGGGCCAC
CTGATCTGCAACCTTAAGACCACATACAGATCCAAGAAACCCGCTAAGAACCTCAAGATGCCCGGCGTCT
ACTATGTGGACAGGAGACTGGAAAGAATCAAGGAGGCCGACAAAGAGACATACGTCGAGCAGCACGAGGT
GGCTGTGGCCAGATACTGCGACCTCCCTAGCAAACTGGGGCACAAACTTAATTGAGAATTCTACCACCCA
GCTTTCTTGTACAAAGTGGTACGTCTCAAGACCAGAGGTCTCTGCTTGCGTGATGTCCCAGCACACATTT
AGCTCATCCCAGCACACATTTAGCTCATCCCAGCACACATTTAGCTCATCCCAGCACACATTTAGCTCAC
AACCAGAAGAGACCTGTGCTTCACTCCTCAGGTGCAGGCTGCCTATCAGAAGGTGGTGGCTGGTGTGGCC
AATGCCCTGGCTCACAAATACCACTGAGATCTTTTTCCCTCTGCCAAAAATTATGGGGACATCATGAAGC
CCCTTGAGCATCTGACTTCTGGCTAATAAAGGAAATTTATTTTCATTGCAATAGTGTGTTGGAATTTTTT
GTGTCTCTCACTCGGAAGGACATATGGGAGGGCAAATCATTTAAAACATCAGAATGAGTATTTGGTTTAG
AGTTTGGCAACATATGCCCATATGCTGGCTGCCATGAACAAAGGTTGGCTATAAAGAGGTCATCAGTATA
TGAAACAGCCCCCTGCTGTCCATTCCTTATTCCATAGAAAAGCCTTGACTTGAGGTTAGATTTTTTTTAT
ATTTTGTTTTGTGTTATTTTTTTCTTTAACATCCCTAAAATTTTCCTTACATGTTTTACTAGCCAGATTT
TTCCTCCTCTCCTGACTACTCCCAGTCATAGCTGTCCCTCTTCTCTTATGGAGATCCCGAGCGGTGCGTT
TTTATGCTTGTAGTATTGTATAATGTTTTTAAGATCCAAGCTTCTGACCTCTTCTCTTCCTCCCACAGGG
CCTCGAGACAATTGCATCGATGGTACCAGTGAAAGTCTGCAATGAATTCGAGTTGGCGCGCCTGTCATTC
TAAATCTCTCTTTCAGCCTAAAGCTTTTTCCCCGTATCCCCCCAGGTGTCTGCAGGCTCAAAGAGCAGCG
AGAAGCGTTCAGAGGAAAGCGATCCCGTGCCACCTTCCCCGTGCCCGGGCTGTCCCCGCACGCTGCCGGC
TCGGGGATGCGGGGGGAGCGCCGGACCGGAGCGGAGCCCCGGGCGGCTCGCTGCTGCCCCCTAGCGGGGG
AGGGACGTAATTACATCCCTGGGGGCTTTGGGAGGGGGCTGTCCCCGTGAGCTCCCAGGCGCGCCTGTCA
TTCTAAATCTCTCTTTCAGCCTAAAGCTTTTTCCCCGTATCCCCCCAGGTGTCTGCAGGCTCAAAGAGCA
GCGAGAAGCGTTCAGAGGAAAGCGATCCCGTGCCACCTTCCCCGTGCCCGGGCTGTCCCCGCACGCTGCC
GGCTCGGGGATGCGGGGGGAGCGCCGGACCGGAGCGGAGCCCCGGGCGGCTCGCTGCTGCCCCCTAGCGG
GGGAGGGACGTAATTACATCCCTGGGGGCTTTGGGGGGGGGCTGTCCCCGTGAGCTCCCAGGCGCGCCAA
CTCGGTACCGTATCGATGTCGACGTTAACGCTAGTGATATCAACTTTGTATAGAAAAGTTGGCTCCGAAT
TCGCCCTTGACAGCAGAGATCCAGTTTGGTTAATTAATTGGCTCCGGTGCCCGTCAGTGGGCAGAGCGCA
CATCGCCCACAGTCCCCGAGAAGTTGTGGGGAGGGGTCGGCAATTGAACCGGTGCCTAGAGAAGGTGGCG
CGGGGTAAACTGGGAAAGTGATGTCGTGTACTGGCTCCGCCTTTTTCCCGAGGGTGGGGGAGAACCGTAT
ATAAGTGCAGTAGTCGCCGTGAACGTTCTTTTTCGCAACGGGTTTGCCGCCAGAACACAGGTAAGTGCCG
TGTGTGGTTCCCGCGGGCCTGGCCTCTTTACGGGTTATGGCCCTTGCGTGCCTTGAATTACTTCCACCTG
GCTGCAGTACGTGATTCTTGATCCCGAGCTTCGGGTTGGAAGTGGGTGGGAGAGTTCGAGGCCTTGCGCT
TAAGGAGCCCCTTCGCCTCGTGCTTGAGTTGAGGCCTGGCCTGGGCGCTGGGGCCGCCGCGTGCGAATCT
GGTGGCACCTTCGCGCCTGTCTCGCTGCTTTCGATAAGTCTCTAGCCATTTAAAATTTTTGATGACCTGC
TGCGACGCTTTTTTTCTGGCAAGATAGTCTTGTAAATGCGGGCCAAGATCTGCACACTGGTATTTCGGTT
TTTGGGGCCGCGGGCGGCGACGGGGCCCGTGCGTCCCAGCGCACATGTTCGGCGAGGCGGGGCCTGCGAG
CGCGGCCACCGAGAATCGGACGGGGGTAGTCTCAAGCTGGCCGGCCTGCTCTGGTGCCTGGCCTCGCGCC
GCCGTGTATCGCCCCGCCCTGGGCGGCAAGGCTGGCCCGGTCGGCACCAGTTGCGTGAGCGGAAAGATGG
CCGCTTCCCGGCCCTGCTGCAGGGAGCTCAAAATGGAGGACGCGGCGCTCGGGAGAGCGGGCGGGTGAGT
CACCCACACAAAGGAAAAGGGCCTTTCCGTCCTCAGCCGTCGCTTCATGTGACTCCACGGAGTACCGGGC
GCCGTCCAGGCACCTCGATTAGTTCTCGAGCTTTTGGAGTACGTCGTCTTTAGGTTGGGGGGAGGGGTTT
TATGCGATGGAGTTTCCCCACACTGAGTGGGTGGAGACTGAAGTTAGGCCAGCTTGGCACTTGATGTAAT
TCTCCTTGGAATTTGCCCTTTTTGAGTTTGGATCTTGGTTCATTCTCAAGCCTCAGACAGTGGTTCAAAG
TTTTTTTCTTCCATTTCAGGTGTCGTGAGAAGGGCGAATTCGACCCAAGTTTGTACAAAAAAGCAGGCTC
GCCACCATGGTGAGCAAGGGCGAGGAGCTGTTCACCGGGGTGGTGCCCATCCTGGTCGAGCTGGACGGCG
ACGTAAACGGCCACAAGTTCAGCGTGAGGGGCGAGGGCGAGGGCGATGCCACCAACGGCAAGCTGACCCT
GAAGTTCATCTGCACCACCGGCAAGCTGCCCGTGCCCTGGCCCACCCTCGTGACCACCCTGAGCCACGGC
GTGCAGTGCTTCGCCCGCTACCCCGACCACATGAAGCAGCACGACTTCTTCAAGTCCGCCATGCCCGAAG
GCTACGTCCAGGAGCGCACCATCTTCTTCAAGGACGACGGCACCTACAAGACCCGCGCCGAGGTGAAGTT
CGAGGGCGACACCCTAGTGAACCGCATCGAGCTGAAGGGCGTCGACTTCAAGGAGGACGGCAACATCCTG
GGGCACAAGCTGGAGTACAACTTCAACAGCCACAACATCTATATCATGGCCGTCAAGCAGAAGAACGGCA
TCAAGGTGAACTTCAAGATCCGCCACAACGTGGAGGACGGCAGCGTGCAGCTCGCCGACCACTACCAGCA
GAACACCCCCATCGGCGACGGCCCCGTGCTGCTGCCCGACAGCCACTACCTGAGCACCCAGTCCGTGCTG
AGCAAAGACCCCAACGAGAAGCGCGATCACATGGTCCTGCTGGAGTTCCGCACCGCCGCCGGGATCACTC
TCGGCATGGACGAGCTGTACAAGTAATACCACCCAGCTTTCTTGTACAAAGTGGTACGCGTGAATTCACT
CCTCAGGTGCAGGCTGCCTATCAGAAGGTGGTGGCTGGTGTGGCCAATGCCCTGGCTCACAAATACCACT
GAGATCTTTTTCCCTCTGCCAAAAATTATGGGGACATCATGAAGCCCCTTGAGCATCTGACTTCTGGCTA
ATAAAGGAAATTTATTTTCATTGCAATAGTGTGTTGGAATTTTTTGTGTCTCTCACTCGGAAGGACATAT
GGGAGGGCAAATCATTTAAAACATCAGAATGAGTATTTGGTTTAGAGTTTGGCAACATATGCCCATATGC
TGGCTGCCATGAACAAAGGTTGGCTATAAAGAGGTCATCAGTATATGAAACAGCCCCCTGCTGTCCATTC
CTTATTCCATAGAAAAGCCTTGACTTGAGGTTAGATTTTTTTTATATTTTGTTTTGTGTTATTTTTTTCT
TTAACATCCCTAAAATTTTCCTTACATGTTTTACTAGCCAGATTTTTCCTCCTCTCCTGACTACTCCCAG
TCATAGCTGTCCCTCTTCTCTTATGGAGATCCCTCGACCTGCAGCCCAAGCTTGGCGTAATCATGGTCAT
AGCTGTTTCCTGTGTGAAATTGTTATCCGCTCACAATTCCACACAACATACGAGCCGGAAGCATAAAGTG
TAAAGCCTGGGGTGCCTAATGAGTGAGCTAACTCACATTAATTGCGTTGCGCTCACTGCCCGCTTTCCAG
TCGGGAAACCTGTCGTGCCAGCGGATCGACAGTACTAAGCTTGGTCTAATACCCAATCTCTCGTCTTATC
CAGATGTTTTATACGCCTCTGGCCCGTGTCTCAAAATCTCTGATGTTACATTGCACAAGATAAAATAATA
TCATCATGAACAATAAAACTGTCTGCTTACATAAACAGTAATACAAGGGGTGTTATGAGCCATATTCAAC
GGGAAACGTCGAGGCCGCGATTAAATTCCAACATGGATGCTGATTTATATGGGTATAAATGGGCTCGCGA
TAATGTCGGGCAATCAGGTGCGACAATCTATCGCTTGTATGGGAAGCCCGATGCGCCAGAGTTGTTTCTG
AAACATGGCAAAGGTAGCGTTGCCAATGATGTTACAGATGAGATGGTCAGACTAAACTGGCTGACGGAAT
TTATGCCTCTTCCGACCATCAAGCATTTTATCCGTACTCCTGATGATGCATGGTTACTCACCACTGCGAT
CCCCGGAAAAACAGCATTCCAGGTATTAGAAGAATATCCTGATTCAGGTGAAAATATTGTTGATGCGCTG
GCAGTGTTCCTGCGCCGGTTGCATTCGATTCCTGTTTGTAATTGTCCTTTTAACAGCGATCGCGTATTTC
GTCTCGCTCAGGCGCAATCACGAATGAATAACGGTTTGGTTGATGCGAGTGATTTTGATGACGAGCGTAA
TGGCTGGCCTGTTGAACAAGTCTGGAAAGAAATGCATAAACTTTTGCCATTCTCACCGGATTCAGTCGTC
ACTCATGGTGATTTCTCACTTGATAACCTTATTTTTGACGAGGGGAAATTAATAGGTTGTATTGATGTTG
GACGAGTCGGAATCGCAGACCGATACCAGGATCTTGCCATCCTATGGAACTGCCTCGGTGAGTTTTCTCC
TTCATTACAGAAACGGCTTTTTCAAAAATATGGTATTGATAATCCTGATATGAATAAATTGCAGTTTCAT
TTGATGCTCGATGAGTTTTTCTAATCAGAATTGGTTAATTGGTTGTAACACTGGCAGAGCATTACGCTGA
CTTGACGGGACGGCGCAAGCTCATGACCAAAATCCCTTAACGTGAGTTACGCGTCGTTCCACTGAGCGTC
AGAGGTATCACTAGTATTACAGAGGTAAGTTATAACAGTCGCCTAACCC
Features (pLannotate 1.2.2; 28 found; start..end, strand, type, name):
     87..675     -  rep_origin     ori: high-copy-number ColE1/pMB1/pBR322/pUC origin of replication
    846..1706    -  CDS            AmpR: β-lactamase; bla; confers resistance to ampicillin, carbenicillin, and related antibiotics
   1707..1778    -  promoter       AmpR promoter: bla
   1857..2456    +  CDS            PuroR: puromycin N-acetyltransferase; pac from Streptomyces alboniger; confers resistance to puromycin
   2461..2541    +  CDS            HBB (fragment): HBB_PONPY - Experimental evidence at transcript level: Swiss-Prot protein existence level 2. Involved in oxygen transport from the lung to the various peripheral tissues. From Pongo pygmaeus (Bornean orangutan).
   2612..2667    +  polyA_signal   β-globin poly(A) signal: rabbit β-globin polyadenylation signal (Gil and Proudfoot, 1987)
   3646..3666    +  protein_bind   attB4: mutant version of attB; core recombination site for the Gateway® BP reaction BP Clonase™
   3734..3945    +  promoter       EF-1α core promoter: core promoter for human elongation factor EF-1α
   3946..4884    +  intron         EF-1α intron A: intron upstream of the start codon of human EF-1α
   4911..4931    +  protein_bind   attB1: mutant version of attB; core recombination site for the Gateway® BP reaction BP Clonase™
   4951..5646    +  CDS            mKate2: mKate2 is a basic (constitutively fluorescent) red fluorescent protein published in 2009, derived from Entacmaea quadricolor. It is reported to be a rapidly-maturing monomer with moderate acid sensitivity.
   5666..5690    -  protein_bind   attB2: mutant version of attB; recombination site for the Gateway® BP reaction BP Clonase™
   5830..5904    +  CDS            HBB (fragment): HBB_PONPY - Experimental evidence at transcript level: Swiss-Prot protein existence level 2. Involved in oxygen transport from the lung to the various peripheral tissues. From Pongo pygmaeus (Bornean orangutan).
   5975..6030    +  polyA_signal   β-globin poly(A) signal: rabbit β-globin polyadenylation signal (Gil and Proudfoot, 1987)
   6414..6439    +  misc_feature   SA: splice acceptor site
   7111..7131    +  protein_bind   attB4: mutant version of attB; core recombination site for the Gateway® BP reaction BP Clonase™
   7199..7410    +  promoter       EF-1α core promoter: core promoter for human elongation factor EF-1α
   7411..8349    +  intron         EF-1α intron A: intron upstream of the start codon of human EF-1α
   8376..8396    +  protein_bind   attB1: mutant version of attB; core recombination site for the Gateway® BP reaction BP Clonase™
   8407..9123    +  CDS            EBFP2: EBFP2 is a basic (constitutively fluorescent) blue fluorescent protein published in 2007, derived from Aequorea victoria. It is reported to be a rapidly-maturing monomer with moderate acid sensitivity.
   9131..9155    -  protein_bind   attB2: mutant version of attB; recombination site for the Gateway® BP reaction BP Clonase™
   9159..9239    +  CDS            HBB (fragment): HBB_PONPY - Experimental evidence at transcript level: Swiss-Prot protein existence level 2. Involved in oxygen transport from the lung to the various peripheral tissues. From Pongo pygmaeus (Bornean orangutan).
   9310..9365    +  polyA_signal   β-globin poly(A) signal: rabbit β-globin polyadenylation signal (Gil and Proudfoot, 1987)
   9748..9770    -  protein_bind   lac operator (fragment): The lac repressor binds to the lac operator to inhibit transcription in E. coli. This inhibition can be relieved by adding lactose or isopropyl-β-D-thiogalactopyranoside (IPTG). lac repressor encoded by lacI
   9774..9804    -  promoter       lac promoter: promoter for the E. coli lac operon
   9819..9840    -  protein_bind   CAP binding site: CAP binding activates transcription in the presence of cAMP. E. coli catabolite activator protein
   9853..9892    -  CDS            lacI (fragment): lac repressor; lacI; The lac repressor binds to the lac operator to inhibit transcription in E. coli. This inhibition can be relieved by adding lactose or isopropyl-β-D-thiogalactopyranoside (IPTG).
  10065..10874   +  CDS            KanR: aminoglycoside phosphotransferase; aph(3')-Ia; confers resistance to kanamycin in bacteria or G418 (Geneticin®) in eukaryotes
