[The description below was written by a language model from this plasmid's Addgene catalogue record and pLannotate feature annotations shown in this document.]
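Description:
LSB-hsa-miR-610 is a mammalian expression and synthetic biology plasmid built on the Low Sensor Backbone (LSB) and designed as a two-colour fluorescent sensor of microRNA activity. The depositor's full sequence is about 11 kb. It is propagated in E. coli from a high-copy ColE1/pUC-type origin and carries both an ampicillin resistance gene (β-lactamase with its own promoter) and a kanamycin resistance gene, so it is maintained under dual selection. A small lac promoter/operator remnant is also annotated in the backbone.

The payload consists of two parallel transcription units. Each is driven by the human EF-1α core promoter with its intron A, flanked by Gateway attB4/attB1/attB2 scars, and terminated by a rabbit β-globin polyadenylation signal. One unit expresses the red fluorescent protein mKate2 and, according to the catalogue entry, carries a target site for human miR-610 in its 3' UTR; this site is not separately annotated in the feature table. The other unit expresses the blue protein EBFP2 without a target and serves as an internal normaliser. When miR-610 is active in transfected cells, mKate2 output is repressed relative to EBFP2, so the red-to-blue ratio reports miRNA activity.

A puromycin N-acetyltransferase coding sequence with its own β-globin poly(A) signal is also present for selection in mammalian cells, although no promoter is annotated immediately upstream of it. The depositors note short insertions flanking this gene in the physical plasmid that do not impair puromycin selection. They also warn that the repeated poly(A) elements make the plasmid inherently unstable, so clones should be verified.
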