Addgene plasmid #103673: LSB-hsa-miR-610
Purpose: Used to sense miRNA activity using fluorescence based tools. hsa-miR-610 target in 3' UTR of of mKate. miRNA activity can be measured by the repression of mKate2 relative to EBFP2 fluorescent proteins . Plasmid is inherently unstable; please see Depositor Comments
Depositing lab: Ron Weiss. Depositing organization: Massachusetts Institute of Technology. Publication: A mixed antagonistic/synergistic miRNA repression model enables accurate predictions of multi-input miRNA sensor activity. Gam JJ, Babb J, Weiss R. Nat Commun. 2018 Jun 22;9(1):2430. doi: 10.1038/s41467-018-04575-0. PubMed 29934631.
Backbone
  Vector backbone: Low Sensor Backbone (LSB)
  Vector type: Mammalian Expression, Synthetic Biology
Growth in bacteria
  Bacterial resistance: Ampicillin and Kanamycin, 100 & 50 μg/mL
  Growth temperature: 30°C
  Growth strain: NEB Stable
  Copy number: High Copy
Gene/Insert
  Gene/Insert name: hsa-miR-610 target
  Species: H. sapiens (human)
  Entrez Gene: MIR610 (a.k.a. MIRN610, hsa-mir-610)
  Promoter: EF-1a
  Cloning method: Gibson Cloning
Terms and licenses: Academic/Nonprofit Terms; Industry Terms: Not Available to Industry
Depositor comments: Please note that this plasmid is inherently unstable due to a repeating poly A element. We recommend performing a diagnostic digest on multiple colonies upon receipt. The depositors would like to note the presence of several discrepancies between the depositor sequence and physical plasmid sequence. In particular, the sequences upstream and downstream of the puromycin coding region have 10 bp insertions which do not affect the ability to perform puromycin selection. The sequences for those regions within the physical plasmids are as follows: Upstream of Puro: GAATTCGACCGCCTGTCTCAAGGTGCCACC; Downstream of Puro: GCTTTGAGACTACGCGTGAATTCACTCCTC. Please contact if you are interested in this plasmid prior to placing an order.
How to cite: LSB-hsa-miR-610 was a gift from Ron Weiss (Addgene plasmid # 103673 ; http://n2t.net/addgene:103673 ; RRID:Addgene_103673)
