>Addgene plasmid #103673 | LSB-hsa-miR-610 | depositor partial sequence | sequence record 196395 | hsa-miR-610 target
TCCCAGCACACATTTAGCTCA
